Addgene plasmid #111202: EGFP-TRAF2
Purpose: fluorescent fusion protein
Depositing lab: Johannes A. Schmid. Depositing organization: Medical University of Vienna. Publication: Signaling molecules of the NF-kappa B pathway shuttle constitutively between cytoplasm and nucleus. Birbach A, Gold P, Binder BR, Hofer E, de Martin R, Schmid JA. J Biol Chem. 2002 Mar 29;277(13):10842-51. doi: 10.1074/jbc.M112475200. Epub 2002 Jan 18. PubMed 11801607.
Backbone
  Vector backbone: pEGFP-C1
  Backbone manufacturer: Clontech
  Vector type: Mammalian Expression
  Selectable markers: Neomycin (select with G418)
Growth in bacteria
  Bacterial resistance: Kanamycin, 50 μg/mL
  Growth temperature: 37°C
  Growth strain: DH5alpha
  Copy number: High Copy
Gene/Insert
  Gene/Insert name: TRAF2
  Species: H. sapiens (human)
  Entrez Gene: TRAF2 (a.k.a. MGC:45012, RNF117, TRAP, TRAP3)
  Tag / fusion protein: EGFP (N terminal on backbone)
  Cloning method: Restriction Enzyme; 5′ cloning site Unknown (unknown if destroyed)
Terms and licenses: Academic/Nonprofit Terms; Industry Terms: Not Available to Industry
How to cite: EGFP-TRAF2 was a gift from Johannes A. Schmid (Addgene plasmid # 111202 ; http://n2t.net/addgene:111202 ; RRID:Addgene_111202)
