[The description below was written by a language model from this plasmid's Addgene catalogue record and pLannotate feature annotations shown in this document.]
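Description:
EGFP-TRAF2 is a mammalian expression plasmid built on the Clontech pEGFP-C1 backbone (about 6.2 kb by the full sequencing record) that produces human TRAF2 fused at its N-terminus to enhanced green fluorescent protein. The fusion is driven by the human cytomegalovirus immediate early enhancer and promoter. The EGFP open reading frame is followed after a short linker by the TRAF2 coding sequence, with the remnant of the multiple cloning site and an SV40 polyadenylation signal downstream. The insert was introduced by restriction cloning, but the record does not state which sites were used.

Propagation in E. coli relies on a high-copy ColE1/pUC-type origin, and an f1 origin is also present for single-stranded DNA production. A single Tn5 aminoglycoside phosphotransferase (NeoR/KanR) gene serves both hosts. A bacterial bla-type promoter placed just upstream of the SV40 enhancer/early promoter gives kanamycin resistance in bacteria, while the SV40 promoter together with the HSV TK polyadenylation signal allows G418 selection of stably transfected mammalian cells. Several short annotated fragments (RSF ori, SV40 large T antigen, ble, bGH poly(A)) are partial matches, probably to residual backbone sequence rather than functional elements.

TRAF2 is an adaptor protein and E3 ubiquitin ligase that regulates NF-κB and JNK activation and influences cell survival and apoptosis. The stated purpose of the plasmid is simply a fluorescent fusion protein. The associated publication concerns shuttling of NF-κB pathway signalling molecules between cytoplasm and nucleus, so the construct is suited to visualising the subcellular localisation and dynamics of TRAF2 in living or fixed mammalian cells by fluorescence microscopy.
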