Features (pLannotate 1.2.2; 16 found; start..end, strand, type, name):
      1..51      +  rep_origin     RSF ori (fragment): Plasmids containing the RSF 1030 origin of replication can be propagated in E. coli cells that contain additional plasmids with compatible origins.
    119..422     +  enhancer       CMV enhancer: human cytomegalovirus immediate early enhancer
    423..626     +  promoter       CMV promoter: human cytomegalovirus (CMV) immediate early promoter
    671..1387    +  CDS            EGFP: EGFP is a basic (constitutively fluorescent) green fluorescent protein published in 1996, derived from Aequorea victoria. It is reported to be a rapidly-maturing weak dimer with moderate acid sensitivity.
   1403..2905    +  CDS            TRAF2: TRAF2_HUMAN - Also known as TRAP3. Experimental evidence at protein level: Swiss-Prot protein existence level 1. Regulates activation of NF-kappa-B and JNK and plays a central role in the regulation of cell survival and apoptosis. Required for normal antibody isotype switching from IgM to IgG. Has E3 ubiquitin-protein ligase activity and promotes 'Lys-63'-linked ubiquitination of target proteins, such as BIRC3, RIPK1 and TICAM1. Is an essential constituent of several E3 ubiquitin-protein ligase complexes, where it promotes the ubiquitination of target proteins by bringing them into contact wit
   2909..2952    +  misc_feature   MCS (fragment): multiple cloning site
   2969..3053    +  CDS            large T antigen (fragment): large T antigen from SV40 (simian virus 40)
   3076..3197    +  polyA_signal   SV40 poly(A) signal: SV40 polyadenylation signal
   3231..3659    -  rep_origin     f1 ori (sequence partly withheld): f1 bacteriophage origin of replication; arrow indicates direction of (+) strand synthesis
   3686..3790    +  promoter       AmpR promoter: bla
   3792..4149    +  promoter       SV40 promoter: SV40 enhancer and early promoter
   4184..4978    +  CDS            NeoR/KanR: aminoglycoside phosphotransferase from Tn5; aph(3')-II (or nptII); confers resistance to neomycin, kanamycin, and G418 (Geneticin®)
   4999..5151    +  CDS            ble (fragment): BLE_KLEPN - Experimental evidence at protein level: Swiss-Prot protein existence level 1. Binding protein with a strong affinity to the bleomycin family of antibiotics. Binds to CL990; an antimitotic-antibiotic compound. From Klebsiella pneumoniae.
   5210..5257    +  polyA_signal   HSV TK poly(A) signal: herpes simplex virus thymidine kinase polyadenylation signal (Cole and Stacy, 1985)
   5348..5364    -  polyA_signal   bGH poly(A) signal (fragment): bovine growth hormone polyadenylation signal
   5586..6174    +  rep_origin     ori: high-copy-number ColE1/pMB1/pBR322/pUC origin of replication
>Addgene plasmid #111202 | EGFP-TRAF2 | addgene full sequence | sequence record 212978 | Addgene NGS Result
CATGTTCTTTCCTGCGTTATCCCCTGATTCTGTGGATAACCGTATTACCGCCATGCATTAGTTATTAATA
GTAATCAATTACGGGGTCATTAGTTCATAGCCCATATATGGAGTTCCGCGTTACATAACTTACGGTAAAT
GGCCCGCCTGGCTGACCGCCCAACGACCCCCGCCCATTGACGTCAATAATGACGTATGTTCCCATAGTAA
CGCCAATAGGGACTTTCCATTGACGTCAATGGGTGGAGTATTTACGGTAAACTGCCCACTTGGCAGTACA
TCAAGTGTATCATATGCCAAGTACGCCCCCTATTGACGTCAATGACGGTAAATGGCCCGCCTGGCATTAT
GCCCAGTACATGACCTTATGGGACTTTCCTACTTGGCAGTACATCTACGTATTAGTCATCGCTATTACCA
TGGTGATGCGGTTTTGGCAGTACATCAATGGGCGTGGATAGCGGTTTGACTCACGGGGATTTCCAAGTCT
CCACCCCATTGACGTCAATGGGAGTTTGTTTTGGCACCAAAATCAACGGGACTTTCCAAAATGTCGTAAC
AACTCCGCCCCATTGACGCAAATGGGCGGTAGGCGTGTACGGTGGGAGGTCTATATAAGCAGAGCTGGTT
TAGTGAACCGTCAGATCCGCTAGCGCTACCGGTCGCCACCATGGTGAGCAAGGGCGAGGAGCTGTTCACC
GGGGTGGTGCCCATCCTGGTCGAGCTGGACGGCGACGTAAACGGCCACAAGTTCAGCGTGTCCGGCGAGG
GCGAGGGCGATGCCACCTACGGCAAGCTGACCCTGAAGTTCATCTGCACCACCGGCAAGCTGCCCGTGCC
CTGGCCCACCCTCGTGACCACCCTGACCTACGGCGTGCAGTGCTTCAGCCGCTACCCCGACCACATGAAG
CAGCACGACTTCTTCAAGTCCGCCATGCCCGAAGGCTACGTCCAGGAGCGCACCATCTTCTTCAAGGACG
ACGGCAACTACAAGACCCGCGCCGAGGTGAAGTTCGAGGGCGACACCCTGGTGAACCGCATCGAGCTGAA
GGGCATCGACTTCAAGGAGGACGGCAACATCCTGGGGCACAAGCTGGAGTACAACTACAACAGCCACAAC
GTCTATATCATGGCCGACAAGCAGAAGAACGGCATCAAGGTGAACTTCAAGATCCGCCACAACATCGAGG
ACGGCAGCGTGCAGCTCGCCGACCACTACCAGCAGAACACCCCCATCGGCGACGGCCCCGTGCTGCTGCC
CGACAACCACTACCTGAGCACCCAGTCCGCCCTGAGCAAAGACCCCAACGAGAAGCGCGATCACATGGTC
CTGCTGGAGTTCGTGACCGCCGCCGGGATCACTCTCGGCATGGACGAGCTGTACAAGTCCGGACTCAGAT
CCATGGCTGCAGCTAGCGTGACCCCCCCTGGCTCCCTGGAGTTGCTACAGCCCGGCTTCTCCAAGACCCT
CCTGGGGACCAAGCTGGAAGCCAAGTACCTGTGCTCCGCCTGCAGAAACGTCCTCCGCAGGCCCTTCCAG
GCGCAGTGTGGCCACCGGTACTGCTCCTTCTGCCTGGCCAGCATCCTCAGCTCTGGGCCTCAGAACTGTG
CTGCCTGTGTTCACGAGGGCATATATGAAGAAGGCATTTCTATTTTAGAAAGCAGTTCGGCCTTCCCAGA
TAATGCTGCCCGCAGGGAGGTGGAGAGCCTGCCGGCCGTCTGTCCCAGTGATGGATGCACCTGGAAGGGG
ACCCTGAAAGAATACGAGAGCTGCCACGAAGGCCGCTGCCCGCTCATGCTGACCGAATGTCCCGCGTGCA
AAGGCCTGGTCCGCCTTGGTGAAAAGGAGCGCCACCTGGAGCACGAGTGCCCGGAGAGAAGCCTGAGCTG
CCGGCATTGCCGGGCACCCTGCTGCGGAGCAGACGTGAAGGCGCACCACGAGGTCTGCCCCAAGTTCCCC
TTAACTTGTGACGGCTGCGGCAAGAAGAAGATCCCCCGGGAGAAGTTTCAGGACCACGTCAAGACTTGTG
GCAAGTGTCGAGTCCCTTGCAGATTCCACGCCATCGGCTGCCTCGAGACGGTAGAGGGTGAGAAACAGCA
GGAGCACGAGGTGCAGTGGCTGCGGGAGCACCTGGCCATGCTACTGAGCTCGGTGCTGGAGGCAAAGCCC
CTCTTGGGAGACCAGAGCCACGCGGGGTCAGAGCTCCTGCAGAGGTGCGAGAGCCTGGAGAAGAAGACGG
CCACTTTTGAGAACATTGTCTGCGTCCTGAACCGGGAGGTGGAGAGGGTGGCCATGACTGCCGAGGCCTG
CAGCCGGCAGCACCGGCTGGACCAAGACAAGATTGAAGCCCTGAGTAGCAAGGTGCAGCAGCTGGAGAGG
AGCATTGGCCTCAAGGACCTGGCGATGGCTGACTTGGAGCAGAAGGTCTTGGAGATGGAGGCATCCACCT
ACGATGGGGTCTTCATCTGGAAGATCTCAGACTTCGCCAGGAAGCGCCAGGAAGCTGTGGCTGGCCGCAT
ACCCGCCATCTTCTCCCCAGCCTTCTACACCAGCAGGTACGGCTACAAGATGTGTCTGCGTATCTACCTG
AACGGCGACGGCACCGGGCGAGGAACACACCTGTCCCTCTTCTTTGTGGTGATGAAGGGCCCGAATGACG
CCCTGCTGCGGTGGCCCTTCAACCAGAAGGTGACCTTAATGCTGCTCGACCAGAATAACCGGGAGCACGT
GATTGACGCCTTCAGGCCCGACGTGACTTCATCCTCTTTTCAGAGGCCAGTCAACGACATGAACATCGCA
AGCGGCTGCCCCCTCTTCTGCCCCGTCTCCAAGATGGAGGCAAAGAATTCCTACGTGCGGGACGATGCCA
TCTTCATCAAGGCCATTGTGGACCTGACAGGGCTCTAAAAGCTTCGAATTCTGCAGTCGACGGTACCGCG
GGCCCGGGATCCACCGGATCTAGATAACTGATCATAATCAGCCATACCACATTTGTAGAGGTTTTACTTG
CTTTAAAAAACCTCCCACACCTCCCCCTGAACCTGAAACATAAAATGAATGCAATTGTTGTTGTTAACTT
GTTTATTGCAGCTTATAATGGTTACAAATAAAGCAATAGCATCACAAATTTCACAAATAAAGCATTTTTT
TCACTGCATTCTAGTTGTGGTTTGTCCAAACTCATCAATGTATCTTAACGCGTAAATTGTAAGCGTTAAT
ATTTTGTTAAAATTCGCGTTAAATTTTTGTTAAATCAGCTCATTTTTTAACCAATAGGCCGAAATCGGCA
AAATCCCTTATAAATCAAAAGAATAGACCGAGATAGGGT
[37 nt withheld, positions 3330-3366]
AAAGAACGTGGACTCCAACGTCAAAGG
[49 nt withheld, positions 3394-3442]
T
[91 nt withheld, positions 3444-3534]
G
[124 nt withheld, positions 3536-3659]
CAGGTGGCACTTTTCGGGGAAATGTGCGCGGAACCCCTATTTGTTTATTTTTCTAAATACATTCAAATAT
GTATCCGCTCATGAGACAATAACCCTGATAAATGCTTCAATAATATTGAAAAAGGAAGAGTCCTGAGGCG
GAAAGAACCAGCTGTGGAATGTGTGTCAGTTAGGGTGTGGAAAGTCCCCAGGCTCCCCAGCAGGCAGAAG
TATGCAAAGCATGCATCTCAATTAGTCAGCAACCAGGTGTGGAAAGTCCCCAGGCTCCCCAGCAGGCAGA
AGTATGCAAAGCATGCATCTCAATTAGTCAGCAACCATAGTCCCGCCCCTAACTCCGCCCATCCCGCCCC
TAACTCCGCCCAGTTCCGCCCATTCTCCGCCCCATGGCTGACTAATTTTTTTTATTTATGCAGAGGCCGA
GGCCGCCTCGGCCTCTGAGCTATTCCAGAAGTAGTGAGGAGGCTTTTTTGGAGGCCTAGGCTTTTGCAAA
GATCGATCAAGAGACAGGATGAGGATCGTTTCGCATGATTGAACAAGATGGATTGCACGCAGGTTCTCCG
GCCGCTTGGGTGGAGAGGCTATTCGGCTATGACTGGGCACAACAGACAATCGGCTGCTCTGATGCCGCCG
TGTTCCGGCTGTCAGCGCAGGGGCGCCCGGTTCTTTTTGTCAAGACCGACCTGTCCGGTGCCCTGAATGA
ACTGCAAGACGAGGCAGCGCGGCTATCGTGGCTGGCCACGACGGGCGTTCCTTGCGCAGCTGTGCTCGAC
GTTGTCACTGAAGCGGGAAGGGACTGGCTGCTATTGGGCGAAGTGCCGGGGCAGGATCTCCTGTCATCTC
ACCTTGCTCCTGCCGAGAAAGTATCCATCATGGCTGATGCAATGCGGCGGCTGCATACGCTTGATCCGGC
TACCTGCCCATTCGACCACCAAGCGAAACATCGCATCGAGCGAGCACGTACTCGGATGGAAGCCGGTCTT
GTCGATCAGGATGATCTGGACGAAGAGCATCAGGGGCTCGCGCCAGCCGAACTGTTCGCCAGGCTCAAGG
CGAGCATGCCCGACGGCGAGGATCTCGTCGTGACCCATGGCGATGCCTGCTTGCCGAATATCATGGTGGA
AAATGGCCGCTTTTCTGGATTCATCGACTGTGGCCGGCTGGGTGTGGCGGACCGCTATCAGGACATAGCG
TTGGCTACCCGTGATATTGCTGAAGAGCTTGGCGGCGAATGGGCTGACCGCTTCCTCGTGCTTTACGGTA
TCGCCGCTCCCGATTCGCAGCGCATCGCCTTCTATCGCCTTCTTGACGAGTTCTTCTGAGCGGGACTCTG
GGGTTCGAAATGACCGACCAAGCGACGCCCAACCTGCCATCACGAGATTTCGATTCCACCGCCGCCTTCT
ATGAAAGGTTGGGCTTCGGAATCGTTTTCCGGGACGCCGGCTGGATGATCCTCCAGCGCGGGGATCTCAT
GCTGGAGTTCTTCGCCCACCCTAGGGGGAGGCTAACTGAAACACGGAAGGAGACAATACCGGAAGGAACC
CGCGCTATGACGGCAATAAAAAGACAGAATAAAACGCACGGTGTTGGGTCGTTTGTTCATAAACGCGGGG
TTCGGTCCCAGGGCTGGCACTCTGTCGATACCCCACCGAGACCCCATTGGGGCCAATACGCCCGCGTTTC
TTCCTTTTCCCCACCCCACCCCCCAAGTTCGGGTGAAGGCCCAGGGCTCGCAGCCAACGTCGGGGCGGCA
GGCCCTGCCATAGCCTCAGGTTACTCATATATACTTTAGATTGATTTAAAACTTCATTTTTAATTTAAAA
GGATCTAGGTGAAGATCCTTTTTGATAATCTCATGACCAAAATCCCTTAACGTGAGTTTTCGTTCCACTG
AGCGTCAGACCCCGTAGAAAAGATCAAAGGATCTTCTTGAGATCCTTTTTTTCTGCGCGTAATCTGCTGC
TTGCAAACAAAAAAACCACCGCTACCAGCGGTGGTTTGTTTGCCGGATCAAGAGCTACCAACTCTTTTTC
CGAAGGTAACTGGCTTCAGCAGAGCGCAGATACCAAATACTGTTCTTCTAGTGTAGCCGTAGTTAGGCCA
CCACTTCAAGAACTCTGTAGCACCGCCTACATACCTCGCTCTGCTAATCCTGTTACCAGTGGCTGCTGCC
AGTGGCGATAAGTCGTGTCTTACCGGGTTGGACTCAAGACGATAGTTACCGGATAAGGCGCAGCGGTCGG
GCTGAACGGGGGGTTCGTGCACACAGCCCAGCTTGGAGCGAACGACCTACACCGAACTGAGATACCTACA
GCGTGAGCTATGAGAAAGCGCCACGCTTCCCGAAGGGAGAAAGGCGGACAGGTATCCGGTAAGCGGCAGG
GTCGGAACAGGAGAGCGCACGAGGGAGCTTCCAGGGGGAAACGCCTGGTATCTTTATAGTCCTGTCGGGT
TTCGCCACCTCTGACTTGAGCGTCGATTTTTGTGATGCTCGTCAGGGGGGCGGAGCCTATGGAAAAACGC
CAGCAACGCGGCCTTTTTACGGTTCCTGGCCTTTTGCTGGCCTTTTGCTCA
